Addgene plasmid #23423: pDONR223-BMP2K
Depositing lab: William Hahn & David Root. Depositing organization: Dana-Farber Cancer Institute. Publication: COT drives resistance to RAF inhibition through MAP kinase pathway reactivation. Johannessen CM, Boehm JS, Kim SY, Thomas SR, Wardwell L, Johnson LA, Emery CM, Stransky N, Cogdill AP, Barretina J, Caponigro G, Hieronymus H, Murray RR, Salehi-Ashtiani K, Hill DE, Vidal M, Zhao JJ, Yang X, Alkan O, Kim S, Harris JL, Wilson CJ, Myer VE, Finan PM, Root DE, Roberts TM, Golub T, Flaherty KT, Dummer R, Weber BL, Sellers WR, Schlegel R, Wargo JA, Hahn WC, Garraway LA. Nature. 2010 Dec 16;468(7326):968-72. doi: 10.1038/nature09627 PubMed 21107320.
Backbone
  Vector backbone: pDONR223
  Backbone manufacturer: Invitrogen
  Backbone size w/o insert (bp): 5005
  Vector type: Gateway Donor vector
Growth in bacteria
  Bacterial resistance: Spectinomycin, 50 μg/mL
  Growth temperature: 37°C
  Growth strain: DH5alpha
  Copy number: High Copy
Gene/Insert
  Gene/Insert name: BMP2K (alt name: BMP2 inducible kinase)
  Species: H. sapiens (human)
  Insert size (bp): 1944
  Entrez Gene: BMP2K (a.k.a. BIKE, HRIHFB2017)
  Cloning method: Gateway Cloning
  Sequencing primers: 5′ M13pUC-fwd; 3′ M13rev
Terms and licenses: Academic/Nonprofit Terms; Industry Terms: Not Available to Industry
Depositor comments: The ORF has no Stop codon. This design enables easy recombination into a destination vector to add an epitope tag of choice and Stop codon to the ORF. Do NOT use this plasmid directly for transfections. A set of 4 custom lentiviral vectors is available ( pLX301 (http://www.addgene.org/25895/) , pLX302 (http://www.addgene.org/25896/) , pLX303 (http://www.addgene.org/25897/) , pLX304 (http://www.addgene.org/25890/) ) to be used to express these ORFs in mammalian cells. These plasmids are not included in the kit and must be ordered separately.
How to cite: pDONR223-BMP2K was a gift from William Hahn & David Root (Addgene plasmid # 23423 ; http://n2t.net/addgene:23423 ; RRID:Addgene_23423)
