[The description below was written by a language model from this plasmid's Addgene catalogue record.]
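Description:
pDONR223-BMP2K is a Gateway entry clone built in the pDONR223 donor backbone, carrying the open reading frame of human BMP2K (BMP2 inducible kinase, also known as BIKE). The insert is recorded as 1944 bp and was introduced by Gateway recombination into a backbone listed as 5005 bp without insert. The plasmid is maintained at high copy in E. coli and selected with spectinomycin. No feature table accompanies the record, so the origin of replication and the exact recombination sites flanking the ORF are not itemised. In a clone of this type, the ORF normally sits between attL sites generated by the BP reaction, and these sites allow an LR reaction to move it into a destination vector. M13 forward and reverse priming sites on either side of the insert are listed for sequence verification.

The ORF was deliberately cloned without a stop codon. After transfer into a suitable destination vector, it can therefore be read through into a C-terminal epitope tag and stop codon supplied by that vector. The entry clone is a shuttle and storage form of the gene rather than an expression construct: the record states no promoter driving BMP2K, and the depositors say it should not be transfected directly. They point to a companion set of lentiviral Gateway destination vectors (the pLX301–pLX304 series, obtained separately) for expressing these ORFs in mammalian cells. The plasmid belongs to a kit of comparable ORF clones, and the associated publication studied resistance to RAF inhibition through reactivation of the MAP kinase pathway. This fits its use as one member of a kinase ORF collection for gain-of-function expression studies.
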