>Addgene plasmid #23423 | pDONR223-BMP2K | depositor partial sequence | sequence record 10941 | Author sequence, M13pUC-fwd
TTTTATTTTGACTGATAGTGACCTGTTCGTTGCAACAAATTGATGAGCAATGCTTTTTTATAATGCCAAC
TTTGTACAAAAAAGTTGGCACCATGAAGAAGTTCTCTCGGATGCCCAAGTCGGAGGGCGGCAGCGGCGGC
GGAGCGGCGGGCGGCTCGTCCGTGGGGGTCCGGGTGTTCGCGGTCGGCCGCCACCAGGTCACCCTGGAAG
AGTCGCTGGCCGAAGGTGGATTCTCCACAGTTTTCCTCGTGCGTACTCACGGTGGAATCCGATGTGCATT
GAAGCGAATGTATGTCAATAACATGCCAGACCTCAATGTTTGTAAAAGGGAAATTACAATTATGAAAGAG
CTATCTGGTCACAAAAATATTGTGGGCTATTTGGACTGTGCTGTTAATTCAATTAGTGATAATGTATGGG
AAGTCCTTATCTTAATGGAATATTGTCGAGCTGGACAGGTAGTGAATCAAATGAATAAGAAGCTACAGAC
GGGTTTTACAGAACCAGAAGTGTTACAGATATTCTGTGATACCTGTGAAGCTGTTGCAAGGTTGCATCAG
TGTAAGACTCCAATAATTCACCGGGATCTGAAGGTAGAAAATATTTTGTTGAATGATGGTGGGAACTATG
TACTTTGTGACTTTGGCAGTGCCACTAATAAATTTCTTAATCCTCAAAAAGATGGAGTTAATGTAGTAGA
AGAAGAAATTAAAAAGTATACAACTCTGTCATACAGAGCCCCTGAAATGATCAACCTTTATGGAGGGAAA
CCCATCACCACCAAGGCTGATATCTGGGCACTGGGATGTCTACTCTATAAAC
