>Addgene plasmid #23423 | pDONR223-BMP2K | addgene partial sequence | sequence record 29184 | 23423 with M13rev
CAGCTGGAGGCAATAATGATTTTATTTTGACTGATAGTGACCTGTTCGTTGCAACAAATTGATAAGCAAT
GCTTTCTTATAATGCCAACTTTGTACAAGAAAGTTGGCAATTGTGAAGCAAAATAAGCCTTCAAGTGTCC
CTTACTTGATCTTAGAAGGTCAAATTCTCTGTCCAATAGTTCCTCTTCTGTTAACTTAGAGAAATTATCC
TCTCCAAAAGGATTCCACCCTGACATATCAGGTGGATTGCTGATGTTCTTCTGATTTGTGAAATTTGCAA
TGGCCTCTTTATCAGCAACTGACCTATTGGCACTATAGGAGGAGTCCATTATGGTTCCAACCTGAGCTGG
AAGTGATGAAGTGTAGGAAACTAAGGCTGGTGAGAACTCTTGAGGGGAGGTAAGATATTCAGGTGATGCC
TGTTGTTGAGACGGCTGATGTTGAGCTAGCATCTGCTGTTGAAAGAAAGCCTGCTGATACTGCGGCATCA
TTGTAGGATACTGTGATGCAGAAGGTTGTGGTTGATATACCGAATGCATTAAAAATTGTTGTTGAAGCAT
CTGTTGCTGCTGTGTTGCATGTTGATACTGCTGCATATAAGCATCTTGAAGTAGGTGGTGGTGGTGGTGG
TGGTGGTGCTGCTGCTGCTGCTGCTGCTGCTGCTGTTGCTGTTGCTGCTGCTGCTGTTGCTGTTGCTGCT
GCTGCTGCT
