>Addgene plasmid #23423 | pDONR223-BMP2K | depositor partial sequence | sequence record 46540 | Author sequence, M13-rev
GAATCAGCTGGATGGCAATAATGATTTTATTTTGACTGATAGTGACCTGTTCGTTGCAACAAATTGATAA
GCAATGCTTTCTTATAATGCCAACTTTGTACAAGAAAGTTGGCAATTGTGAAGCAAAATAAGCCTTCAAG
TGTCCCTTACTTGATCTTAGAAGGTCAAATTCTCTGTCCAATAGTTCCTCTTCTGTTAACTTAGAGAAAT
TATCCTCTCCAAAAGGATTCCACCCTGACATATCAGGTGGATTGCTGATGTTCTTCTGATTTGTGAAATT
TGCAATGGCCTCTTTATCAGCAACTGACCTATTGGCACTATAGGAGGAGTCCATTATGGTTCCAACCTGA
GCTGGAAGTGATGAAGTGTAGGAAACTAAGGCTGGTGAGAACTCTTGAGGGGAGGTAAGATATTCAGGTG
ATGCCTGTTGTTGAGACGGCTGATGTTGAGCTAGCATCTGCTGTTGAAAGAAAGCCTGCTGATACTGCGG
CATCATTGTAGGATACTGTGATGCAGAAGGTTGTGGTTGATATACCGAATGCATTAAAAATTGTTGTTGA
AGCATCTGTTGCTGCTGTGTTGCATGTTGATACTGCTGCATATAAGCATCTTGAAGTAGGTGGTGGTGGT
GGTGGGTGGTGGTGCTGCTGCTGCTGCTGCTGCTGCTGCTGTTGCTGTTGCTGCTGCTGCTGTTGCTGTT
GCTGCTGCTGCTGCTGCTGCTGCTGGTGAGGATGACGATGCTGTAAATGGGAGTTGCTGTAATCTCCAAT
CTCC
